Addgene plasmid #223040: rag2:FRS2_CE_pISceI
Purpose: Express FRS2 gene in mesenchymal lineage of Zebrafish.
Depositing lab: Alejandro Gutierrez. Depositing organization: Boston Children's Hospital. Publication: A methyltransferase-independent role for METTL1 in tRNA aminoacylation and oncogenic transformation. Ali RH, Orellana EA, Lee SH, Chae YC, Chen Y, Clauwaert J, Kennedy AL, Gutierrez AE, Papke DJ, Valenzuela M, Silverman B, Falzetta A, Ficarro SB, Marto JA, Fletcher CDM, Perez-Atayde A, Alcindor T, Shimamura A, Prensner JR, Gregory RI, Gutierrez A. Mol Cell. 2025 Mar 6;85(5):948-961.e11. doi: 10.1016/j.molcel.2025.01.003. Epub 2025 Jan 31. PubMed 39892392.
Backbone
  Vector backbone: Rag2 plasmid
  Backbone size w/o insert (bp): 12500
  Vector type: Express the insert(gene) in mesenchymal lineage of Zebrafish.
Growth in bacteria
  Bacterial resistance: Ampicillin, 100 μg/mL
  Growth temperature: 37°C
  Growth strain: NEB Stable
  Copy number: Low Copy
Gene/Insert
  Gene/Insert name: FRS2
  Species: H. sapiens (human)
  Insert size (bp): 1524
  Entrez Gene: FRS2 (a.k.a. FRS1A, FRS2A, FRS2alpha, SNT, SNT-1, SNT1)
  Promoter: Rag2
  Cloning method: Restriction Enzyme; 5′ cloning site BamHi (unknown if destroyed); 3′ cloning site Clai (unknown if destroyed)
  Sequencing primers: 5′ CTGTGGTAAAGCCATGGTTG
Terms and licenses: Academic/Nonprofit Terms; Industry Terms: Not Available to Industry
How to cite: rag2:FRS2_CE_pISceI was a gift from Alejandro Gutierrez (Addgene plasmid # 223040 ; http://n2t.net/addgene:223040 ; RRID:Addgene_223040)
