[The description below was written by a language model from this plasmid's Addgene catalogue record and pLannotate feature annotations shown in this document.]
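Description:
rag2:FRS2_CE_pISceI is a zebrafish transgenesis plasmid built on a rag2 promoter backbone with pBluescript-type bacterial elements. The sequenced record is about 15.5 kb. It carries a ColE1/pUC-family origin, an f1 phage origin, and an ampicillin resistance gene under its own bla promoter, along with remnants of the lacZα/lac promoter region, pBluescript polylinker fragments, and T3 and T7 phage promoters. Although the origin is annotated as a high-copy type, the catalogue lists the plasmid as low copy and grown in a recombination-stabilising strain, which fits its large size and repeated SV40 elements.

The payload is the 1,524 bp human FRS2 coding sequence, cloned by restriction enzymes (BamHI and ClaI). FRS2 encodes an adaptor protein that couples activated FGF and NGF receptors to MAP kinase and PI3-kinase signalling. The catalogue names rag2 as the promoter. The feature table does not annotate it, but the roughly 5.4 kb of unannotated sequence upstream of the FRS2 reading frame is where it would be expected to lie. SV40 polyadenylation signals follow the insert.

A second cassette on the opposite strand contains an EGFP coding sequence with its own SV40 poly(A) region. About 1 kb of unannotated sequence lies upstream of EGFP, and the record does not state what promoter drives it or explain the "CE" in the name. The "pISceI" suffix suggests flanking I-SceI meganuclease sites for meganuclease-assisted genomic integration after embryo injection, but no such sites are annotated. The stated purpose is to express FRS2 in the mesenchymal lineage of zebrafish, and the associated publication concerns oncogenic transformation.
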