Features (pLannotate 1.2.2; 22 found; start..end, strand, type, name):
   5406..6929    +  CDS            FRS2: FRS2_HUMAN - Experimental evidence at protein level: Swiss-Prot protein existence level 1. Adapter protein that links activated FGR and NGF receptors to downstream signaling pathways. Plays an important role in the activation of MAP kinases and in the phosphorylation of PIK3R1, the regulatory subunit of phosphatidylinositol 3-kinase, in response to ligand-mediated activation of FGFR1. Modulates signaling via SHC1 by competing for a common binding site on NTRK1. From Homo sapiens (Human).
   6942..7076    -  polyA_signal   SV40 poly(A) signal: SV40 polyadenylation signal
   7097..7231    -  polyA_signal   SV40 poly(A) signal: SV40 polyadenylation signal
   7254..7337    -  CDS            large T antigen (fragment): large T antigen from SV40 (simian virus 40)
   7353..7485    +  polyA_signal   SV40 poly(A) signal: SV40 polyadenylation signal
   7490..7507    +  promoter       T7 promoter (fragment): promoter for bacteriophage T7 RNA polymerase
   7536..8252    -  CDS            EGFP: EGFP is a basic (constitutively fluorescent) green fluorescent protein published in 1996, derived from Aequorea victoria. It is reported to be a rapidly-maturing weak dimer with moderate acid sensitivity.
   9339..9422    -  CDS            large T antigen (fragment): large T antigen from SV40 (simian virus 40)
   9433..9455    -  misc_feature   MCS (fragment): pBluescript multiple cloning site
   9474..9495    -  misc_feature   MCS (fragment): pBluescript multiple cloning site
   9504..9522    -  promoter       T7 promoter: promoter for bacteriophage T7 RNA polymerase
   9530..9685    +  CDS            lacZα (fragment): LacZα fragment of β-galactosidase; lacZ fragment
   9716..10144   -  rep_origin     f1 ori (sequence partly withheld): f1 bacteriophage origin of replication; arrow indicates direction of (+) strand synthesis
  10171..10275   +  promoter       AmpR promoter: bla
  10276..11136   +  CDS            AmpR: β-lactamase; bla; confers resistance to ampicillin, carbenicillin, and related antibiotics
  11307..11895   +  rep_origin     ori: high-copy-number ColE1/pMB1/pBR322/pUC origin of replication
  12078..12170   +  CDS            lacI (fragment): lac repressor; lacI; The lac repressor binds to the lac operator to inhibit transcription in E. coli. This inhibition can be relieved by adding lactose or isopropyl-β-D-thiogalactopyranoside (IPTG).
  12183..12204   +  protein_bind   CAP binding site: CAP binding activates transcription in the presence of cAMP. E. coli catabolite activator protein
  12219..12249   +  promoter       lac promoter: promoter for the E. coli lac operon
  12253..12275   +  protein_bind   lac operator (fragment): The lac repressor binds to the lac operator to inhibit transcription in E. coli. This inhibition can be relieved by adding lactose or isopropyl-β-D-thiogalactopyranoside (IPTG). lac repressor encoded by lacI
  12318..12336   +  promoter       T3 promoter: promoter for bacteriophage T3 RNA polymerase
  12349..12368   -  misc_feature   MCS (fragment): pBluescript multiple cloning site
>Addgene plasmid #223040 | rag2:FRS2_CE_pISceI | addgene full sequence | sequence record 446282 | Addgene NGS Result
GTCCTAATGCCCCAGTATAAACCAACAGGTCAASCTGTGRTCTGTGTGGGTCCTAATGCCCCAGTATAAA
CCAGCAGGTCAACCTGTGGTCTGTGTGGGTCCTAATGCCCCAGTATAAACCAGCAGGTCAACCTGTGGTC
TGTGTGGGTCCTAATGCCCCAGTATAAACCAGCAGGTCAACGTGTGGTCTGTGTGGGTCCTAATGCCCTG
GTATAAACCAGCAGGTCAACTTGTGGTCTGTGTGGGTCCTAATGCCCCGGTATAAACCAGCATGTCAACC
TGTGGTCTGTGTGGGTCCTAATGCCCCAGTATAAACCAGCAGRTCAACCTGTGGTCTGTGTGGGTCCTAA
TGCCCCAGTATAAACCAGCAGGHCAACCTGTGGTCTGTGTGGGTCCTAATGCCCCAGTACAAACCWYCAK
RKCCACCTSTGKTYWGTGTAACGCGTCAACTAGTGGTYYGTKTKGKWYRTAATGCCCCAGTATAAACCAG
CAGGTCTACCTGTGGTCTGTGTGGGTCCTAATGCCCCAGTATAAACCAGCAGGTCAACCTGTGGTCTGTG
TGGGTCCTAATGCCCCAGTATAAACCAGCAGGTCTACCTGTGGTCTGTGTGGGTCCTAATGCACCAGTAT
AAACCAGCAGGTCAACCTGTGGTCTGTGTGGGTTCTAATGCCCCAGTATAAACCAGCAGGTCAACCTGTG
GTCTGTGTGGGTCCAAATGCCCCAGTACAAACCAGCAGGTCAACCTGTGGTCTGTGTGGGTCCTAATGCC
CCAGTATAAACCAGCAGGTCAACCTGTGGTCTGTGTGGGTCCTAATGCCCCGGTAYAAACCAGCATGTCA
ACCTGTGGTCTGTGTGGGTCCTAATGCCCCGGTATAAACCAGCAGATCAACCTGTGGTCTGTGTGGGTCC
TAATGCCCCAGTATAAACCAGCAGATCAACCTGTGGTCTGTGTGGGTCCTAAWGYCCCAGGNATAAACCA
GCATGTCAACCTGTGGTCTGTGTGGGTCCTAATGCCCCGGTATAAACCAGCAGATCAACCTGTGGTCTGT
GTGGGTCCTAATGCCCCAGGATAAACCAGCAGGTCAACCTGTGGTCTGTGTGGGTCCTAATGCCCCAGTA
TAAACCAGCAGGTCAACCTGTGGTCTGTGTGGGTCCTAATGCCCCAGTATATTGATGGAGACTCTATACT
GCTCGGTGAGCTCCATCTTTCGGATAAGATGTTAAAACAAGGTCCCGACTCTCTGTGGTGGTAAAAAATT
CCCAGGATGTCCTTCCTACCCTGGCATCCTGGACAAATTTGCTCACTGTCCTCTGTCCATCATGGCCTCC
TAACCATCCCCATATCATAATTGGCTTTATCACTCTAGCTGGGGCCGAAATCGCATACTTCCATTTTATG
AGGTACGCTAAAATCAGTATGCGAGCCAAGTAATATGTCCGAATACTTCCGGCGAGATTCTAGAGTGTGC
ATTCGATGCACGCTACGCTATTCCATGATGCCCCGTGAGAGAATTCTTGAATCGGAGAGAAGCAACGCAA
CTCATGCGGGTAGGTTACGTGACGATGACATATTGGCGGATGTAGTACGTCCAAGTTCCATTCATACTGC
TCACATTCATATTTTATAGAATGTTCTTTTCCCACAGCCAAGTAGTAAGTTTAAATTCAAATACAGTACC
TACTAAGTAGTAGTAGACGGTTTCGGACGCAGCCCCTGTCTCCTCTCCACCAATATACTGGTGTGTAGTG
TGCGGTCTGGTGCAATATGGCTGCCATCGCGTCATCCAGGTGGATGCTGCACACTGGTGGTTGATGAGGA
GATTTTGCCCAAAAAAGTGTTTTGAGTTTCCAGAAAAGCGCGATATAAATGTAAGGAATTATCATTAGCT
TATTATAATGGAACTTTCTGGATAACTTGTGCCAGAGCTAGGGGCCATTAAAACTTTGCCCTGGGGTACC
TCAGGGAGCTGCAAGGAAGTGCTATAGGGCTAATGAAATGTTTGGGGGAAAAAAAAAAATTTTATAAGTA
AAAATAAAACTAAAATAATTAATAATTTCATTGTTGAAAATTATAGTAAAATTGATAAACAAGATAAGCA
GCATTAGTATAAAAAACTAAAAACAAACGTAATTTAAAATAATTAAATTGTTTTAAATAAATTATACAAA
ATAATGTTTACAACGACACGGTGGTGCAGTAGGTAGTGCTGTCGCCAGCAAAGCAAGAAGGTCGCTGGTT
CGAGCCTCAGCTGGATCACTTGATGTTTCTGTGTGGAGCATTCGCGTGCGTTTAACCCCAGATTAATAAA
GAGACTAAGCCGAAAAGAAAATAAATGTATGAAAATGTTTACGTAAAATGTAAATAAATGCATGATTAAT
AAAATATATGAATTTTAAAGATTGAGGTAGAATTGTTTTATTATTCACACATTTGGTTATTTTTAATCAG
TGACAACTTGTGATGCTCTTTATATTGTTTATTACGCTACTTTGAATATTCAGTCTCAAATTGCATGTAA
ATACGACTTCAAAGCAGAATTAGTTTAATTTAATTGCCTGTAAACAGTGTTGTACTTTGATGGTGATTGT
CTGATAATAATATGATTTCACTATTTAAAATTTGAAAAAAAAAAATCTGAAAAATACTCACCGGCCACTT
TATTAGGTACACCTGTCTAACTGCTTGTTAACGTAAATTTCTAATCAGCCAATCACCAGGCAGCAACTCA
GTGCATTTAGGCATGTAGACATGGTCAAGACGATCTGCTGCAGTTCAAAGCGAGCATCAGAATGGAGAAG
CAAGGTGATTTAAGTGACTTTAAACGTGACGTGTTTGTTGGTGCCAGACGGGCTGGTCTGAGTATTTCAG
AAACTGCTGATTTACTGGGGTTTTCACACACAAACATCTCTGGGGTTTACAGAGAATGGTCCAAAAAAAG
ATAATATCCAGTGAGCGGCAGTTCTGTGGGGGCAAATGTCTTGTTGATGCCAGAGGTCAGAGGAGAATGG
CCTGACTGGTTCCAGCTGATAGAAAGGCAACAGTAATTCAAATAACCACTCGTTAGAACTGAGGCATGCA
GAAGAGCACCTTTGAACACAACATGTCGAACCTTGAGGCGGGTGGGCTACAGCAGCTCAAGACCACATCG
GGTGCCACTCCTGTCAGCTAAGAACAGGAAACTGAGGCTACAATTCGCACAGGCTCAACATAAGTAGACA
ATAGAAGATTGAACATTATGTTGCCTGGTCAGATGGATACATTCTACCTTGTATCAACAGTTCAGGCTGG
TGATGGTGGTGTAATGGTGTGGGGGATATATTCTTGGCACACTTTGGGCCCATTAGTACCAATTAACCAT
CGTGTCAACGCCACAGCCTAACTGAGTATTGTTGCTGACCATGTTCATTTCTTTTTGACCACAGTGTACC
CATCTTCTGATGGCTACTTCCTGCAGGATAATGCACCATGTCATAAAGCGTGAATGATCTCAGACTGGTT
TCTTGAACATGACAATGAGTTCACTGTGCTCGAATGACCTCCACAGTCACCAGATCTCAATCCAATAGAG
CGCCTTTGGGGTGTGGTAGAATGGAAGATTCGCATCCTGGATGTGCAGCCGACAAATCTGCATGATGCTA
GCATGTCAATATGGACCAAAATCTCTGAGGAATTTTCCAGTACCTGGTTGAAATGCAAAAGGAAGGGAAT
CTATGCTAAGGCAAAAAGAGGTCCAACCCAGTACTAGTGGGGTGTACATAATAAAGTGGCCGGTGAGTGT
ATATTGTTAAGGATATCTAGATAATCCAAATAATTTACAGCACTATTTAAAAAAAAAACTTTATGTCACC
AAGTCTGCATTTATTTGATCACAATTACAGTCGAAAAAGCAATATCGGGATACATTGTTTCCATTTAAAA
TAACTATATTATATTTTAAATATTTTTGACAATGTTATTTCTTTAATGCCAAAGCTAAATTGTATTCAAT
CTGAATTTTAGTGTCACATGATCCTTCAGAAAATATTAACACATTGCTAAAAATGTATATTATTATCAAT
TTGGATTTTTTTTTTTTTTTTGTATATTAACCTATGCTATTGGTTACTATACAAAAGTATTACTGTGAAT
ATATGCATATACAGAACCGTATCAAGCGCGGGGGGTGGTTGGGTTATGTCCCCATTTGGAAAGACCTGGA
AACATTCATAATGACTAAAATTGCACGGAAAAATATAATATCTATGAGTATTGCTGATCAGCAGCACAAA
ACCAGAACTCCATATTAATAAACAGCCAATGATGCAGTGAGTTTGTGCATGTTTTCATTCAAACTCGTGT
GATTGTGCTCAAACACCTGTTGTGAGCAGCAGTTGCAAACAGTAAACCTCAAGAGGAGCCAGTCAACCTT
CACAAACACTCAACCTCTGGCTCACTCACTAAACAATTCGCGTTAATATCTAAAATAAAAATTTCCAGCA
CCAAACAGCTCTCAGATTTCGGAGTACACTGACCAAGAGGTAAGAAGTAACGTTACATTACTAGGACGAC
TATTGTAAGACTAGATATGTAATATTTGGAAGCGTACGTGTTTTAAGTGACATATAGAGTAGAGGAACTG
ATGGAAATACGATTTGCATAATGTAAAATGATATATATTAAAATATAGGCTACAGTAGGTAACGTGGTTT
ACATATAACGTTACTGTGTTAATGTAGTGCTCAGTTACTCGTGTTGACAGTTATTATTAGTGCTTGCTAA
TTTGTTTGTTAATGCTTCTCTTGCGTATTTGATTACCTTCAGGCGAATCTAAAACATATCAGATGTAGAA
ACGGCAGAAAAATGTTGAAGAAAATACGAGAATAGTAGCTTTTGGAGCACATAGAAAAGTACATCAGATA
AAGCCTACCGTTTAAACGCAGACGCCGCTCTCGCACTGAATGCTGGGTACTGTAGTCCTTATATTGTATG
CTTAATGTGCGTCTCAACGGGAAACTAGAGTTAGGAAAACTACAATTTCCTGTGGAAAATGTTTCTGTTT
TCGGGGAAACAGCGAAAGAAAGATATGGTTCCGCGTTTTTTTCTTACTTTGAATAATAAAATAAGACCTA
ACTACACACTTCGCTTACTCTTATGCTAATTTGAAGCACTAGCATTCTTTGATACAATGATAATCATTTA
AACATCACAGTTATACTACAAATACTATGGTTAAACTATGTCTAGTGTAGTGTAACACTATGGTTGCCAT
TGTTATCTTTAAGTTTAAGTATTATCTGTGGTAAAGCCATGGTTGGTTTTTATAAGAGGTAATAAAATTA
ACATTGTACAATTAAATGACTATAAATTAATGTTTTTTTTTATTTTTTTTACACAGCTACCTTCAAAAAG
GGATCAGCCGCCACCATGGGTAGCTGTTGTAGCTGTCCAGATAAAGACACTGTCCCAGATAACCATCGGA
ACAAGTTTAAGGTCATTAATGTGGATGATGATGGGAATGAGTTAGGTTCTGGCATAATGGAACTTACAGA
CACAGAACTGATTTTATACACCCGCAAACGTGACTCAGTAAAATGGCACTACCTCTGCCTGCGACGCTAT
GGCTATGACTCGAATCTCTTTTCTTTTGAAAGTGGTCGAAGGTGTCAAACTGGACAAGGAATCTTTGCCT
TTAAGTGTGCCCGTGCAGAAGAATTATTTAACATGTTGCAAGAGATTATGCAAAATAATAGTATAAATGT
GGTGGAAGAGCCAGTTGTAGAAAGAAATAATCATCAGACAGAATTGGAAGTCCCTAGAACACCTCGAACA
CCTACAACTCCAGGATTTGCTGCTCAGAACTTACCTAATGGATATCCCCGATATCCCTCATTTGGAGATG
CTTCATCCCATCCGTCAAGCAGACATCCTTCTGTGGGAAGTGCTCGCCTGCCTTCAGTAGGGGAAGAATC
TACACATCCTTTGCTTGTGGCTGAGGAACAAGTACATACCTATGTCAACACTACAGGTGTGCAAGAAGAG
CGGAAAAACCGCACAAGTGTGCATGTTCCATTGGAGGCGAGGGTTTCTAACGCTGAAAGCAGCACACCAA
AAGAAGAACCAAGTAGTATTGAGGACAGGGACCCTCAGATTCTTCTTGAACCTGAAGGAGTCAAATTTGT
TTTAGGGCCAACCCCTGTTCAAAAGCAGTTAATGGAAAAAGAGAAACTGGAGCAACTTGGAAGAGATCAA
GTTAGTGGAAGTGGAGCAAATAACACAGAATGGGACACTGGCTATGACAGTGATGAACGAAGAGATGCAC
CCTCTGTTAACAAACTGGTGTATGAAAATATAAATGGGCTATCTATCCCTAGTGCCTCAGGGGTCAGGAG
AGGTCGTCTGACATCCACCAGTACCTCAGATACCCAGAATATCAACAACTCAGCTCAGAGAAGAACTGCA
TTATTAAACTATGAAAATCTACCATCTTTGCCTCCTGTTTGGGAAGCCCGCAAGCTAAGTAGGGATGAAG
ATGACAATTTAGGACCAAAGACCCCATCTCTAAATGGCTACCATAATAATCTAGATCCAATGCATAACTA
TGTAAATACAGAGAATGTAACAGTGCCAGCAAGTGCTCACAAAATAGAATATTCAAGGCGTCGGGACTGT
ACACCAACAGTCTTTAACTTTGATATCAGACGCCCAAGTTTAGAACACAGGCAGCTTAATTACATACAGG
TTGACTTGGAAGGTGGCAGTGACTCTGACAACCCTCAGACTCCAAAAACGCCTACAACTCCCCTTCCACA
AACCCCTACCAGGCGCACAGAGCTGTATGCCGTGATAGACATCGAGAGAACTGCTGCTATGTCAAATTTG
CAGAAAGCACTGCCACGAGATGATGGTACATCTAGGAAAACTAGACACAATAGTACTGATCTGCCCATGT
GAATCGATGATGATCCAGACATGATAAGATACATTGATGAGTTTGGACAAACCACAACTAGAATGCAGTG
AAAAAAATGCTTTATTTGTGAAATTTGTGATGCTATTGCTTTATTTGTAACCATTATAAGCTGCAATAAA
CAAGTTAACAACAACAATTCGATGATGATCCAGACATGATAAGATACATTGATGAGTTTGGACAAACCAC
AACTAGAATGCAGTGAAAAAAATGCTTTATTTGTGAAATTTGTGATGCTATTGCTTTATTTGTAACCATT
ATAAGCTGCAATAAACAAGTTAACAACAACAATTGCATTCATTTTATGTTTCAGGTTCAGGGGGAGGTGT
GGGAGGTTTTTTAAAGCAAGTAAAACCTCTACAAATGTGGTATGGCTGATTATGATCCTCTAGATCAGAT
CTCTTGTTTATTGCAGCTTATAATGGTTACAAATAAAGCAATAGCATCACAAATTTCACAAATAAAGCAT
TTTTTTCACTGCATTCTAGTTGTGGTTTGTCCAAACTCATCAATGTATCTTATCATGTCTGGATCTACGT
AATACGACTCACTATAGTTCTAGAGGCTCGAGAGGGGCCGCTTTACTTGTACAGCTCGTCCATGCCGAGA
GTGATCCCGGCGGCGGTCACGAACTCCAGCAGGACCATGTGATCGCGCTTCTCGTTGGGGTCTTTGCTCA
GGGCGGACTGGGTGCTCAGGTAGTGGTTGTCGGGCAGCAGCACGGGGCCGTCGCCGATGGGGGTGTTCTG
CTGGTAGTGGTCGGCGAGCTGCACGCTGCCGTCCTCGATGTTGTGGCGGATCTTGAAGTTCACCTTGATG
CCGTTCTTCTGCTTGTCGGCCATGATATAGACGTTGTGGCTGTTGTAGTTGTACTCCAGCTTGTGCCCCA
GGATGTTGCCGTCCTCCTTGAAGTCGATGCCCTTCAGCTCGATGCGGTTCACCAGGGTGTCGCCCTCGAA
CTTCACCTCGGCGCGGGTCTTGTAGTTGCCGTCGTCCTTGAAGAAGATGGTGCGCTCCTGGACGTAGCCT
TCGGGCATGGCGGACTTGAAGAAGTCGTGCTGCTTCATGTGGTCGGGGTAGCGGCTGAAGCACTGCACGC
CGTAGGTCAGGGTGGTCACGAGGGTGGGCCAGGGCACGGGCAGCTTGCCGGTGGTGCAGATGAACTTCAG
GGTCAGCTTGCCGTAGGTGGCATCGCCCTCGCCCTCGCCGGACACGCTGAACTTGTGGCCGTTTACGTCG
CCGTCCAGCTCGACCAGGATGGGCACCACCCCGGTGAACAGCTCTTCGCCCTTGCTCACCATGGTCACTG
TCTGCTTTGCTGTTGGTCTGGGCTCCTGGGTCACTGGCTTACTAATGGAGTCTTTATGTATGAGGACTCT
TATCAATTGTTCTTCTATAAAGGTCTGCAGTGTTTCTGTTCGTCCCCTACATGGACACCCAGAGCCTCCT
AAATACAGGAGCCCTGATAACTGCACAAGTGCTCAGATTCCAGCAGGGTGGAAATGAGATAAAGTGTGCA
GATGGGGAGGGGGACGTGAATGAGAGATTTGAGGGATGAAAAGGATGGATGAACGCATTGAAAATAGCCC
CTTTCACAAAATAATACCAGTAAATTGTCATATAATTAATGACCAGACCTTTACCTGTAAATGATGTGAT
GTTCATATACAGAAGAATGCCAACAATTTACAGATGATTTTACAAATTCTTAATTTTCCTTTTCTAAATG
GATTTGTTCACACATTATCTCTTCAAAGCAATTGAATTTTCTGGAAAAGATTGGCTGTGTGTGTAAAAGG
TGCTACTGAGGAATTTAATGTGACATGGAATGAAGCAAACAGCAGCCTAAGACAGGATGGCAGGAAAAAT
GTCACATGTTTAAAATAAGAGTGAAACCAACGACCTGGACTTATAGAGACTGTGTGTCCTTAGGCAAAGC
TCTTGTACAAACAGTGCTTGTGACTGTGAAATTCGGGGTTTGCCTGGATTGTGTTAAATGTGTGCTTGGA
TGTATCATAAAAAAGAATCGGTTCTCTGTATTTGACATTTTCTGTAATTTATCTAAAGTTACAACTGGCT
ATGCCTGATTTTTATCACTATTGAATCAATCATTTTAAAGAATGTTAAGTCTGCTGATTTGGAGAGCTCA
TTTACATTTATTTTGAATGTCTCTTATTTAACACAACTGATTTAAGCTTTAGATCTGCGAAGATACGGCC
ACGGGTGCTCTTGATCCTGTGGCTGATTTTGGACTGTGCTGCTCGCAGCTGCTGATGAATCACATACTTC
CTCCATTTTCTTCCACTGATTGACTGTTATAATTTCCCTAATTTCCAGGTCAAGGTGCTGTGCATTGTGG
TAATAGATGTGACATGATTGCATTCATTTTATGTTTCAGGTTCAGGGGGAGGTGTGGGAGGTTTTTTAAA
GCAAGTAAAACCTCTACAAATGTGGTATGGCTGATTATGATCCTCTAGATCAGATCCACTAGTTCTAGAG
CGGCCATTACCCTGTTATCCCTAGGCCGCCACCGCGGTGGAGCTCCAATTCGCCCTATAGTGAGTCGTAT
TACGCGCGCTCACTGGCCGTCGTTTTACAACGTCGTGACTGGGAAAACCCTGGCGTTACCCAACTTAATC
GCCTTGCAGCACATCCCCCTTTCGCCAGCTGGCGTAATAGCGAAGAGGCCCGCACCGATCGCCCTTCCCA
ACAGTTGCGCAGCCTGAATGGCGAATGGAAATTGTAAGCGTTAATATTTTGTTAAAATTCGCGTTAAATT
TTTGTTAAATCAGCTCATTTTTTAACCAATAGGCCGAAATCGGCAAAATCCCTTATAAATCAAAAGAATA
GACCGAGATAGGGT
[37 nt withheld, positions 9815-9851]
AAAGAACGTGGACTCCAACGTCAAAGG
[49 nt withheld, positions 9879-9927]
T
[91 nt withheld, positions 9929-10019]
G
[124 nt withheld, positions 10021-10144]
CAGGTGGCACTTTTCGGGGAAATGTGCGCGGAACCCCTATTTGTTTATTTTTCTAAATACATTCAAATAT
GTATCCGCTCATGAGACAATAACCCTGATAAATGCTTCAATAATATTGAAAAAGGAAGAGTATGAGTATT
CAACATTTCCGTGTCGCCCTTATTCCCTTTTTTGCGGCATTTTGCCTTCCTGTTTTTGCTCACCCAGAAA
CGCTGGTGAAAGTAAAAGATGCTGAAGATCAGTTGGGTGCACGAGTGGGTTACATCGAACTGGATCTCAA
CAGCGGTAAGATCCTTGAGAGTTTTCGCCCCGAAGAACGTTTTCCAATGATGAGCACTTTTAAAGTTCTG
CTATGTGGCGCGGTATTATCCCGTATTGACGCCGGGCAAGAGCAACTCGGTCGCCGCATACACTATTCTC
AGAATGACTTGGTTGAGTACTCACCAGTCACAGAAAAGCATCTTACGGATGGCATGACAGTAAGAGAATT
ATGCAGTGCTGCCATAACCATGAGTGATAACACTGCGGCCAACTTACTTCTGACAACGATCGGAGGACCG
AAGGAGCTAACCGCTTTTTTGCACAACATGGGGGATCATGTAACTCGCCTTGATCGTTGGGAACCGGAGC
TGAATGAAGCCATACCAAACGACGAGCGTGACACCACGATGCCTGTAGCAATGGCAACAACGTTGCGCAA
ACTATTAACTGGCGAACTACTTACTCTAGCTTCCCGGCAACAATTAATAGACTGGATGGAGGCGGATAAA
GTTGCAGGACCACTTCTGCGCTCGGCCCTTCCGGCTGGCTGGTTTATTGCTGATAAATCTGGAGCCGGTG
AGCGTGGGTCTCGCGGTATCATTGCAGCACTGGGGCCAGATGGTAAGCCCTCCCGTATCGTAGTTATCTA
CACGACGGGGAGTCAGGCAACTATGGATGAACGAAATAGACAGATCGCTGAGATAGGTGCCTCACTGATT
AAGCATTGGTAACTGTCAGACCAAGTTTACTCATATATACTTTAGATTGATTTAAAACTTCATTTTTAAT
TTAAAAGGATCTAGGTGAAGATCCTTTTTGATAATCTCATGACCAAAATCCCTTAACGTGAGTTTTCGTT
CCACTGAGCGTCAGACCCCGTAGAAAAGATCAAAGGATCTTCTTGAGATCCTTTTTTTCTGCGCGTAATC
TGCTGCTTGCAAACAAAAAAACCACCGCTACCAGCGGTGGTTTGTTTGCCGGATCAAGAGCTACCAACTC
TTTTTCCGAAGGTAACTGGCTTCAGCAGAGCGCAGATACCAAATACTGTTCTTCTAGTGTAGCCGTAGTT
AGGCCACCACTTCAAGAACTCTGTAGCACCGCCTACATACCTCGCTCTGCTAATCCTGTTACCAGTGGCT
GCTGCCAGTGGCGATAAGTCGTGTCTTACCGGGTTGGACTCAAGACGATAGTTACCGGATAAGGCGCAGC
GGTCGGGCTGAACGGGGGGTTCGTGCACACAGCCCAGCTTGGAGCGAACGACCTACACCGAACTGAGATA
CCTACAGCGTGAGCTATGAGAAAGCGCCACGCTTCCCGAAGGGAGAAAGGCGGACAGGTATCCGGTAAGC
GGCAGGGTCGGAACAGGAGAGCGCACGAGGGAGCTTCCAGGGGGAAACGCCTGGTATCTTTATAGTCCTG
TCGGGTTTCGCCACCTCTGACTTGAGCGTCGATTTTTGTGATGCTCGTCAGGGGGGCGGAGCCTATGGAA
AAACGCCAGCAACGCGGCCTTTTTACGGTTCCTGGCCTTTTGCTGGCCTTTTGCTCACATGTTCTTTCCT
GCGTTATCCCCTGATTCTGTGGATAACCGTATTACCGCCTTTGAGTGAGCTGATACCGCTCGCCGCAGCC
GAACGACCGAGCGCAGCGAGTCAGTGAGCGAGGAAGCGGAAGAGCGCCCAATACGCAAACCGCCTCTCCC
CGCGCGTTGGCCGATTCATTAATGCAGCTGGCACGACAGGTTTCCCGACTGGAAAGCGGGCAGTGAGCGC
AACGCAATTAATGTGAGTTAGCTCACTCATTAGGCACCCCAGGCTTTACACTTTATGCTTCCGGCTCGTA
TGTTGTGTGGAATTGTGAGCGGATAACAATTTCACACAGGAAACAGCTATGACCATGATTACGCCAAGCG
CGCAATTAACCCTCACTAAAGGGAACAAAAGCTGGGTACCGGGCCCCCCCTCGAATTACCCTGTTATCCC
TATCGAGCAAAATCAATCCTAATGTAAAATAGTATACGTTCATCATTATAATGCAAACACTGTAGAACTG
TTGTGTTGTGCCTTGCATTTCATTCTCAGTTTCTTATCGTCTGTCTCTTTTTACGACAGAGCTAGAAAAA
ACTAGCCTTCATTTGCCATCGCCGTATGCAAATCCACTCCAGAACTCAACAGGTTTGTTCTGCGGCGGGT
GTAAGTGTGAACACCGGCATGTAAGTGCGCTTGAGCAGGAGAATAAAGCGCTCAGAGACACCGGAGGAAT
CCTTTATTTTGCGTTGCGCCTCAGGGGATTCGCTGAGCCTTCTCTTCATGGCCCTGCTCTTCAGACACAG
GTGCTCCGCTGTTTGTGTTTTTCACTGTTCTTCAGGCACTCGTGGTTACGGGTTTTTGTTTTGCACTCTT
GCACACACATCTCTCGGCCTCCAAAACAAACACACAACTGCACGAGGGCTCGAAGCCCCCACCGAAAAAC
AAAAACATTATGCTAATGAGGAAGGCACAGCTGTTCCCTTCTTCACTCTCTCTCTCGTTCTTTCAACAAC
AGTCGCCTAATTTCTCTCGTTCCTTTAAAGAGCCGCCAAGCAGAAACAGTTAATGCAAATATAAGCCTGC
GGGAAATAAGGAGAATTTTTACAAAATCCGAGCTTCCCCTCCTGCCAAAATGTGATGTGTGACTCACGCA
TTCGATATTTGGTGTAATGAGAGTGAATCATTCTGCTCCACACCGAACCCGATGCCACAGACCACTCAGA
TGCACACCGAGGAGACTATTTTAACAGCACATTACATCCAGACTGTCACAGATGCATTACCAAGAGTGTG
ATTTCAGTGTCGAATGCAGGTCTTAAAGGAAAATCTGTTGCGATTGCATGTGCGCTAACTAGACACGACC
AACGAATGGGAACAATCTGTGAAATATTATACAATCACAGGCAATTAAAAGATGTTTAAAGTTCAATTTA
GTTTTAATTAATATGTTATATAAAACTAATCTGTTTTAAATGTATATTTATGATTTTAGCTTTAGCTAGC
CTCTTGACCAGCAGCTGAAGTGTCCGGCAAGTACCTAAAAGGGAGACCACATGGGAAAGCTAGGTTGCTC
CCGGAAGAGGTGTTAGTAAACCAGCAGGTCTACCTGTGGTCTGTGTGGGTCCTAATGCCCCAGTATAAAC
CAGCAGGTCAACCTGTGGTCTGTGTGGGTCCTAATGCCCCAGTATAAACCAGCAGGTCTACCTGTGGTCT
GTGTGGGTCCTAATGCCCCAGTATAAACCAGCAGGTCAACCTGTGGTCTGTGTGGGTCCTAATGCCCCAG
TATAAACCAGCAGGTCAACCTGTGGTCTGTGTGGGTCCTAATGCCCCGGTACAAACCAGCATGTCAACCT
GTGGTCTGTGTGGGTCCTAATGCCCCAGTATAAACCAGCAGGTCAACCTGTGGTCTGTGTGGGTCCTAAT
GCCCCAGTATAAACCAGCAGGTCTACCTGTGGTCTGTGTGGGTCCTAATGCCCCAGTATAAACCAGCAGG
TCAACCTGTGGTCTGTGTGGGTCCTAATGCCCCAGTATAAACCAGCAGGTCTACCTGTGGTCTGTGTGGG
TCCTAATGCCCCAGTATAAACCAACAGGTCAACCTGTGATCTGTGTGGGTCCTAATGCCCCAGTATAAAC
CAGCAGGTCAACCTGTGGTCTGTGTGGGTCCTAATGCCCCAGTATAAACCAGCAGGTCAACCTGTGGTCT
GTGTGGGTCCTAATGCCCCAGTATAAACCAGCAGGTCAACSTGTGGTCTGTGTGGGTCCTAATGCCCCRG
TATAAACCAGCAGGTCAACCTGTGGTCTGTGTGGGTCCTAATGCCCCAGTATAAACCAGCAGGTCAACCT
GTGGTCTGTGTGGGTCCTAATGCCCCAGTATAAACCAGCAGGTCAACCTGTGGTCTGTGTGGGTCCTAAT
GCCCCAGTATAAACCAGCAGGTCAACCTGTGGTCTGTGTGGGTCCTAATGCCCCGNGTATAAACCAGCAG
GTCAACCTGTGGTCTGTGTGGGTCCTAATGCCCCNAGTATAAACCAGCAGGTCAACCTGTGGTCTGTGTG
GGTCCTAATGCCCCAGTATAAACCAGCAGGTCAACCTGTGGTCTGTGTGGGTCCTAATGCCCCGGTACAA
ACCAGCATGTCAACCTGTGGTCTGTGTGGGTCCTAATGCCCCANGTATAAACCAGCAGGTCAACCTGTGG
TCTGTGTGGGTCCTAATGCCCCAGTATAAACCAGCAGGTCAACCTGTGGTCTGTGTGGGTCCTAATGCCC
CAGTATAAACCAGCAGGTCAACCTGTGGTCTGTGTGGGTCCTAATGCCCCAGTATAAACCAGCAGGTCWA
CCTGTGGTCTGTGTGGGTCCTAATGCMCCAGTATAAACCAGCAGGTCAACCTGTGGTCTGTGTGGGTCCT
AATGCCCCAGTATAAACCAGCAGGTCAACCTGTGGTCTGTGTGGGTCCTAATGCCCCAGTAYAAACCAGC
AGGTCAACCTGTGGTCTGTGTGGGTCCTAATGCCCCAGTATAAACCAGCAGGTCAACSTGTGGTCTGTGT
GGGTCCTAATGCCCCRGTAYAAACCAGCAGGTCAACCTGTGGTCTGTGTGGGTCCTAATGCCCCGGTATA
AACCAGCAGGTCAACCTGTGGTCTGTGTGGGTCCTAATGCCCCRGTATAAACCAGCAGATCAACCTGTGG
TCTGTGTGGGTCCTAATGCCCMAGTATAAACCAGCAKGTCAACCTGTGGTCTGTGTGGGTCCTAATGCCC
CRGTATAAACCAGCATGTCAACCTGTGGTCTGTGTGGGTCCTAATGCCCCAGKATAAACCAGCAGGTCAA
CCTGTGGTCTGTGTGGGTCCTAATGCCCCAGTATAAGTCAGAATCTGAAGCGTTGATCGGTGTGAGTCCT
ACTGTCCCAGTATAAACCAGCAGCTCATCCTGTGGTCTGTGTGGGTCCTAATGCCCCAGTATAAACCAGC
ATGTCTACCTGTGGTCTGTGTGGGTCCTAATGCCCCAGTATAAACCAGCAGGTCAACCTGTGGTCTGTGT
GGGTCCTAATG
